Addgene plasmid #158115: pSpCas9_human_ADAR1_ccC
Purpose: deletion hADAR1
Depositing lab: Emanuela Felley-Bosco. Depositing organization: Zurich University Hospital.
Backbone
  Vector backbone: pSpCas9(BB)-2A-Puro PX459
  Backbone manufacturer: Addgene
  Backbone size w/o insert (bp): 9175
  Vector type: Mammalian Expression
  Selectable markers: Puromycin
Growth in bacteria
  Bacterial resistance: Ampicillin, 100 μg/mL
  Growth temperature: 37°C
  Growth strain: DH5alpha
  Copy number: Unknown
Gene/Insert
  Gene/Insert name: Adar1
  gRNA/shRNA sequence: CACC C CGTTTACCAAGCAAAAGTTG
  Species: H. sapiens (human)
  GenBank ID: 103
  Entrez Gene: ADAR (a.k.a. ADAR1, AGS6, DRADA, DSH, DSRAD, G1P1, IFI-4, IFI4, K88DSRBP, P136)
Terms and licenses: Academic/Nonprofit Terms; Industry Terms: Not Available to Industry
How to cite: pSpCas9_human_ADAR1_ccC was a gift from Emanuela Felley-Bosco (Addgene plasmid # 158115 ; http://n2t.net/addgene:158115 ; RRID:Addgene_158115)
