[The description below was written by a language model from this plasmid's Addgene catalogue record and pLannotate feature annotations shown in this document.]
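Description:
pSpCas9_human_ADAR1_ccC is an all-in-one mammalian CRISPR/Cas9 expression plasmid built on the pSpCas9(BB)-2A-Puro (PX459) backbone and carrying a guide RNA directed against the human ADAR gene (ADAR1), which encodes the double-stranded RNA-specific adenosine deaminase. The sequenced record is about 9.2 kb. In bacteria it is maintained through a high-copy ColE1/pUC-type origin and selected with ampicillin via the β-lactamase gene. An f1 phage origin is also present, along with short annotated fragments of bom and rop that are backbone remnants.

Two expression units make up the payload. A human U6 RNA polymerase III promoter drives the single guide RNA, with the ADAR1-targeting spacer sitting between the promoter and the Streptococcus pyogenes gRNA scaffold; a second partial scaffold fragment is annotated just downstream. A hybrid promoter composed of the CMV enhancer, chicken β-actin promoter and a hybrid intron then drives S. pyogenes Cas9. The annotation tool splits Cas9 into N- and C-terminal portions, but these are contiguous and correspond to the full-length nuclease, followed by a nucleoplasmin nuclear localization signal. Puromycin N-acetyltransferase lies downstream in the same transcript, linked through the 2A peptide indicated by the backbone name (not separately annotated), and the unit ends with a bGH polyadenylation signal. A single AAV2 ITR follows, which is a backbone remnant and not a functional packaging arrangement.

The stated purpose is deletion of human ADAR1. After transfection, Cas9 and the guide cut the ADAR locus, and puromycin enriches for cells that took up the plasmid. The "ccC" suffix may mark it as one of a guide set, but the record does not say so.
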