Features (pLannotate 1.2.2; 19 found; start..end, strand, type, name):
      1..241     +  promoter       U6 promoter: RNA polymerase III promoter for human U6 snRNA
    271..346     +  misc_RNA       gRNA scaffold: guide RNA scaffold for the Streptococcus pyogenes CRISPR/Cas9 system
    353..396     +  misc_RNA       gRNA scaffold (fragment): guide RNA scaffold for the Streptococcus pyogenes CRISPR/Cas9 system
    443..728     +  enhancer       CMV enhancer: human cytomegalovirus immediate early enhancer; contains an 18-bp deletion relative to the standard CMV enhancer
    730..1007    +  promoter       chicken β-actin promoter: No description available
   1008..1235    +  intron         hybrid intron: hybrid between chicken β-actin (CBA) and minute virus of mice (MMV) introns (Gray et al., 2011)
   1373..2974    +  CDS            Cas9(N): N-terminal portion of Streptococcus pyogenes Cas9 (Zetsche et al., 2015)
   2975..5473    +  CDS            Cas9(C): C-terminal portion of Streptococcus pyogenes Cas9 (Zetsche et al., 2015)
   5474..5521    +  CDS            nucleoplasmin NLS: bipartite nuclear localization signal from nucleoplasmin
   5591..6190    +  CDS            PuroR (fragment): puromycin N-acetyltransferase; pac from Streptomyces; confers resistance to puromycin
   6224..6335    +  polyA_signal   bGH poly(A) signal: bovine growth hormone polyadenylation signal
   6440..6580    +  repeat_region  AAV2 ITR: inverted terminal repeat of adeno-associated virus serotype 2 inverted
   6585..6636    -  misc_feature   bom (fragment): basis of mobility region from pBR322
   6655..7110    +  rep_origin     f1 ori (sequence partly withheld): f1 bacteriophage origin of replication; arrow indicates direction of (+) strand synthesis
   7111..7160    -  misc_feature   bom (fragment): basis of mobility region from pBR322
   7262..7297    -  CDS            rop (fragment): Rop protein, which maintains plasmids at low copy number; rop
   7392..7496    +  promoter       AmpR promoter: bla
   7497..8357    +  CDS            AmpR: β-lactamase; bla; confers resistance to ampicillin, carbenicillin, and related antibiotics
   8528..9116    +  rep_origin     ori: high-copy-number ColE1/pMB1/pBR322/pUC origin of replication
>Addgene plasmid #158115 | pSpCas9_human_ADAR1_ccC | addgene full sequence | sequence record 309404 | Addgene NGS Result
GAGGGCCTATTTCCCATGATTCCTTCATATTTGCATATACGATACAAGGCTGTTAGAGAGATAATTGGAA
TTAATTTGACTGTAAACACAAAGATATTAGTACAAAATACGTGACGTAGAAAGTAATAATTTCTTGGGTA
GTTTGCAGTTTTAAAATTATGTTTTAAAATGGACTATCATATGCTTACCGTAACTTGAAAGTATTTCGAT
TTCTTGGCTTTATATATCTTGTGGAAAGGACGAAACACCCCGTTTACCAAGCAAAAGTTGGTTTTAGAGC
TAGAAATAGCAAGTTAAAATAAGGCTAGTCCGTTATCAACTTGAAAAAGTGGCACCGAGTCGGTGCTTTT
TTGTTTTAGAGCTAGAAATAGCAAGTTAAAATAAGGCTAGTCCGTTTTTAGCGCGTGCGCCAATTCTGCA
GACAAATGGCTCTAGAGGTACCCGTTACATAACTTACGGTAAATGGCCCGCCTGGCTGACCGCCCAACGA
CCCCCGCCCATTGACGTCAATAGTAACGCCAATAGGGACTTTCCATTGACGTCAATGGGTGGAGTATTTA
CGGTAAACTGCCCACTTGGCAGTACATCAAGTGTATCATATGCCAAGTACGCCCCCTATTGACGTCAATG
ACGGTAAATGGCCCGCCTGGCATTGTGCCCAGTACATGACCTTATGGGACTTTCCTACTTGGCAGTACAT
CTACGTATTAGTCATCGCTATTACCATGGTCGAGGTGAGCCCCACGTTCTGCTTCACTCTCCCCATCTCC
CCCCCCTCCCCACCCCCAATTTTGTATTTATTTATTTTTTAATTATTTTGTGCAGCGATGGGGGCGGGGG
GGGGGGGGGGGCGCGCGCCRGGSGGGGSGGGGGGGGGSGRGGGGSGGGGSGGGGSGAGGCGGAGAGGTGC
GGCGGCAGCCAATCAGAGCGGCGCGCTCCGAAAGTTTCCTTTTATGGCGAGGCGGCGGCGGCGGCGGCCC
TATAAAAAGCGAAGCGCGCGGCGGGCGGGAGTCGCTGCGCGCTGCCTTCGCCCCGTGCCCCGCTCCGCCG
CCGCCTCGCGCCGCCCGCCCCGGCTCTGACTGACCGCGTTACTCCCACAGGTGAGCGGGCGGGACGGCCC
TTCTCCTCCGGGCTGTAATTAGCTGAGCAAGAGGTAAGGGTTTAAGGGATGGTTGGTTGGTGGGGTATTA
ATGTTTAATTACCTGGAGCACCTGCCTGAAATCACTTTTTTTCAGGTTGGACCGGTGCCACCATGGACTA
TAAGGACCACGACGGAGACTACAAGGATCATGATATTGATTACAAAGACGATGACGATAAGATGGCCCCA
AAGAAGAAGCGGAAGGTCGGTATCCACGGAGTCCCAGCAGCCGACAAGAAGTACAGCATCGGCCTGGACA
TCGGCACCAACTCTGTGGGCTGGGCCGTGATCACCGACGAGTACAAGGTGCCCAGCAAGAAATTCAAGGT
GCTGGGCAACACCGACCGGCACAGCATCAAGAAGAACCTGATCGGAGCCCTGCTGTTCGACAGCGGCGAA
ACAGCCGAGGCCACCCGGCTGAAGAGAACCGCCAGAAGAAGATACACCAGACGGAAGAACCGGATCTGCT
ATCTGCAAGAGATCTTCAGCAACGAGATGGCCAAGGTGGACGACAGCTTCTTCCACAGACTGGAAGAGTC
CTTCCTGGTGGAAGAGGATAAGAAGCACGAGCGGCACCCCATCTTCGGCAACATCGTGGACGAGGTGGCC
TACCACGAGAAGTACCCCACCATCTACCACCTGAGAAAGAAACTGGTGGACAGCACCGACAAGGCCGACC
TGCGGCTGATCTATCTGGCCCTGGCCCACATGATCAAGTTCCGGGGCCACTTCCTGATCGAGGGCGACCT
GAACCCCGACAACAGCGACGTGGACAAGCTGTTCATCCAGCTGGTGCAGACCTACAACCAGCTGTTCGAG
GAAAACCCCATCAACGCCAGCGGCGTGGACGCCAAGGCCATCCTGTCTGCCAGACTGAGCAAGAGCAGAC
GGCTGGAAAATCTGATCGCCCAGCTGCCCGGCGAGAAGAAGAATGGCCTGTTCGGAAACCTGATTGCCCT
GAGCCTGGGCCTGACCCCCAACTTCAAGAGCAACTTCGACCTGGCCGAGGATGCCAAACTGCAGCTGAGC
AAGGACACCTACGACGACGACCTGGACAACCTGCTGGCCCAGATCGGCGACCAGTACGCCGACCTGTTTC
TGGCCGCCAAGAACCTGTCCGACGCCATCCTGCTGAGCGACATCCTGAGAGTGAACACCGAGATCACCAA
GGCCCCCCTGAGCGCCTCTATGATCAAGAGATACGACGAGCACCACCAGGACCTGACCCTGCTGAAAGCT
CTCGTGCGGCAGCAGCTGCCTGAGAAGTACAAAGAGATTTTCTTCGACCAGAGCAAGAACGGCTACGCCG
GCTACATTGACGGCGGAGCCAGCCAGGAAGAGTTCTACAAGTTCATCAAGCCCATCCTGGAAAAGATGGA
CGGCACCGAGGAACTGCTCGTGAAGCTGAACAGAGAGGACCTGCTGCGGAAGCAGCGGACCTTCGACAAC
GGCAGCATCCCCCACCAGATCCACCTGGGAGAGCTGCACGCCATTCTGCGGCGGCAGGAAGATTTTTACC
CATTCCTGAAGGACAACCGGGAAAAGATCGAGAAGATCCTGACCTTCCGCATCCCCTACTACGTGGGCCC
TCTGGCCAGGGGAAACAGCAGATTCGCCTGGATGACCAGAAAGAGCGAGGAAACCATCACCCCCTGGAAC
TTCGAGGAAGTGGTGGACAAGGGCGCTTCCGCCCAGAGCTTCATCGAGCGGATGACCAACTTCGATAAGA
ACCTGCCCAACGAGAAGGTGCTGCCCAAGCACAGCCTGCTGTACGAGTACTTCACCGTGTATAACGAGCT
GACCAAAGTGAAATACGTGACCGAGGGAATGAGAAAGCCCGCCTTCCTGAGCGGCGAGCAGAAAAAGGCC
ATCGTGGACCTGCTGTTCAAGACCAACCGGAAAGTGACCGTGAAGCAGCTGAAAGAGGACTACTTCAAGA
AAATCGAGTGCTTCGACTCCGTGGAAATCTCCGGCGTGGAAGATCGGTTCAACGCCTCCCTGGGCACATA
CCACGATCTGCTGAAAATTATCAAGGACAAGGACTTCCTGGACAATGAGGAAAACGAGGACATTCTGGAA
GATATCGTGCTGACCCTGACACTGTTTGAGGACAGAGAGATGATCGAGGAACGGCTGAAAACCTATGCCC
ACCTGTTCGACGACAAAGTGATGAAGCAGCTGAAGCGGCGGAGATACACCGGCTGGGGCAGGCTGAGCCG
GAAGCTGATCAACGGCATCCGGGACAAGCAGTCCGGCAAGACAATCCTGGATTTCCTGAAGTCCGACGGC
TTCGCCAACAGAAACTTCATGCAGCTGATCCACGACGACAGCCTGACCTTTAAAGAGGACATCCAGAAAG
CCCAGGTGTCCGGCCAGGGCGATAGCCTGCACGAGCACATTGCCAATCTGGCCGGCAGCCCCGCCATTAA
GAAGGGCATCCTGCAGACAGTGAAGGTGGTGGACGAGCTCGTGAAAGTGATGGGCCGGCACAAGCCCGAG
AACATCGTGATCGAAATGGCCAGAGAGAACCAGACCACCCAGAAGGGACAGAAGAACAGCCGCGAGAGAA
TGAAGCGGATCGAAGAGGGCATCAAAGAGCTGGGCAGCCAGATCCTGAAAGAACACCCCGTGGAAAACAC
CCAGCTGCAGAACGAGAAGCTGTACCTGTACTACCTGCAGAATGGGCGGGATATGTACGTGGACCAGGAA
CTGGACATCAACCGGCTGTCCGACTACGATGTGGACCATATCGTGCCTCAGAGCTTTCTGAAGGACGACT
CCATCGACAACAAGGTGCTGACCAGAAGCGACAAGAACCGGGGCAAGAGCGACAACGTGCCCTCCGAAGA
GGTCGTGAAGAAGATGAAGAACTACTGGCGGCAGCTGCTGAACGCCAAGCTGATTACCCAGAGAAAGTTC
GACAATCTGACCAAGGCCGAGAGAGGCGGCCTGAGCGAACTGGATAAGGCCGGCTTCATCAAGAGACAGC
TGGTGGAAACCCGGCAGATCACAAAGCACGTGGCACAGATCCTGGACTCCCGGATGAACACTAAGTACGA
CGAGAATGACAAGCTGATCCGGGAAGTGAAAGTGATCACCCTGAAGTCCAAGCTGGTGTCCGATTTCCGG
AAGGATTTCCAGTTTTACAAAGTGCGCGAGATCAACAACTACCACCACGCCCACGACGCCTACCTGAACG
CCGTCGTGGGAACCGCCCTGATCAAAAAGTACCCTAAGCTGGAAAGCGAGTTCGTGTACGGCGACTACAA
GGTGTACGACGTGCGGAAGATGATCGCCAAGAGCGAGCAGGAAATCGGCAAGGCTACCGCCAAGTACTTC
TTCTACAGCAACATCATGAACTTTTTCAAGACCGAGATTACCCTGGCCAACGGCGAGATCCGGAAGCGGC
CTCTGATCGAGACAAACGGCGAAACCGGGGAGATCGTGTGGGATAAGGGCCGGGATTTTGCCACCGTGCG
GAAAGTGCTGAGCATGCCCCAAGTGAATATCGTGAAAAAGACCGAGGTGCAGACAGGCGGCTTCAGCAAA
GAGTCTATCCTGCCCAAGAGGAACAGCGATAAGCTGATCGCCAGAAAGAAGGACTGGGACCCTAAGAAGT
ACGGCGGCTTCGACAGCCCCACCGTGGCCTATTCTGTGCTGGTGGTGGCCAAAGTGGAAAAGGGCAAGTC
CAAGAAACTGAAGAGTGTGAAAGAGCTGCTGGGGATCACCATCATGGAAAGAAGCAGCTTCGAGAAGAAT
CCCATCGACTTTCTGGAAGCCAAGGGCTACAAAGAAGTGAAAAAGGACCTGATCATCAAGCTGCCTAAGT
ACTCCCTGTTCGAGCTGGAAAACGGCCGGAAGAGAATGCTGGCCTCTGCCGGCGAACTGCAGAAGGGAAA
CGAACTGGCCCTGCCCTCCAAATATGTGAACTTCCTGTACCTGGCCAGCCACTATGAGAAGCTGAAGGGC
TCCCCCGAGGATAATGAGCAGAAACAGCTGTTTGTGGAACAGCACAAGCACTACCTGGACGAGATCATCG
AGCAGATCAGCGAGTTCTCCAAGAGAGTGATCCTGGCCGACGCTAATCTGGACAAAGTGCTGTCCGCCTA
CAACAAGCACCGGGATAAGCCCATCAGAGAGCAGGCCGAGAATATCATCCACCTGTTTACCCTGACCAAT
CTGGGAGCCCCTGCCGCCTTCAAGTACTTTGACACCACCATCGACCGGAAGAGGTACACCAGCACCAAAG
AGGTGCTGGACGCCACCCTGATCCACCAGAGCATCACCGGCCTGTACGAGACACGGATCGACCTGTCTCA
GCTGGGAGGCGACAAAAGGCCGGCGGCCACGAAAAAGGCCGGCCAGGCAAAAAAGAAAAAGGAATTCGGC
AGTGGAGAGGGCAGAGGAAGTCTGCTAACATGCGGTGACGTCGAGGAGAATCCTGGCCCAATGACCGAGT
ACAAGCCCACGGTGCGCCTCGCCACCCGCGACGACGTCCCCAGGGCCGTACGCACCCTCGCCGCCGCGTT
CGCCGACTACCCCGCCACGCGCCACACCGTCGATCCGGACCGCCACATCGAGCGGGTCACCGAGCTGCAA
GAACTCTTCCTCACGCGCGTCGGGCTCGACATCGGCAAGGTGTGGGTCGCGGACGACGGCGCCGCGGTGG
CGGTCTGGACCACGCCGGAGAGCGTCGAAGCGGGGGCGGTGTTCGCCGAGATCGGCCCGCGCATGGCCGA
GTTGAGCGGTTCCCGGCTGGCCGCGCAGCAACAGATGGAAGGCCTCCTGGCGCCGCACCGGCCCAAGGAG
CCCGCGTGGTTCCTGGCCACCGTCGGCGTCTCGCCCGACCACCAGGGCAAGGGTCTGGGCAGCGCCGTCG
TGCTCCCCGGAGTGGAGGCGGCCGAGCGCGCCGGGGTGCCCGCCTTCCTGGAGACCTCCGCGCCCCACAA
CCTCCCCTTCTACGAGCGGCTCGGCTTCACCGTCACCGCCGACGTCGAGGTGCCCGAAGGACCGCGCACC
TGGTGCATGACCCGCAAGCCCGGTGCCTGAGAATTCTAACTAGAGCTCGCTGATCAGCCTCGACTGTGCC
TTCTAGTTGCCAGCCATCTGTTGTTTGCCCCTCCCCCGTGCCTTCCTTGACCCTGGAAGGTGCCACTCCC
ACTGTCCTTTCCTAATAAAATGAGGAAATTGCATCGCATTGTCTGAGTAGGTGTCATTCTATTCTGGGGG
GTGGGGTGGGGCAGGACAGCAAGGGGGAGGATTGGGAAGAGAATAGCAGGCATGCTGGGGAGCGGCCGCA
GGAACCCCTAGTGATGGAGTTGGCCACTCCCTCTCTGCGCGCTCGCTCGCTCACTGAGGCCGGGCGACCA
AAGGTCGCCCGACGCCCGGGCTTTGCCCGGGCGGCCTCAGTGAGCGAGCGAGCGCGCAGCTGCCTGCAGG
GGCGCCTGATGCGGTATTTTCTCCTTACGCATCTGTGCGGTATTTCACACCGCATA
[95 nt withheld, positions 6637-6731]
T
[46 nt withheld, positions 6733-6778]
C
[141 nt withheld, positions 6780-6920]
CCTTTGACGTTGGAGTCCACGTTCTTT
[37 nt withheld, positions 6948-6984]
ACTCTATCTCGGGCTATTCTTTTGATTTATAAGGGATTTTGCCGATTTCGGTCTATTGGTTAAAAAATGA
GCTGATTTAACAAAAATTTAACGCGAATTTTAACAAAATATTAACGTTTACAATTTTATGGTGCACTCTC
AGTACAATCTGCTCTGATGCCGCATAGTTAAGCCAGCCCCGACACCCGCCAACACCCGCTGACGCGCCCT
GACGGGCTTGTCTGCTCCCGGCATCCGCTTACAGACAAGCTGTGACCGTCTCCGGGAGCTGCATGTGTCA
GAGGTTTTCACCGTCATCACCGAAACGCGCGAGACGAAAGGGCCTCGTGATACGCCTATTTTTATAGGTT
AATGTCATGATAATAATGGTTTCTTAGACGTCAGGTGGCACTTTTCGGGGAAATGTGCGCGGAACCCCTA
TTTGTTTATTTTTCTAAATACATTCAAATATGTATCCGCTCATGAGACAATAACCCTGATAAATGCTTCA
ATAATATTGAAAAAGGAAGAGTATGAGTATTCAACATTTCCGTGTCGCCCTTATTCCCTTTTTTGCGGCA
TTTTGCCTTCCTGTTTTTGCTCACCCAGAAACGCTGGTGAAAGTAAAAGATGCTGAAGATCAGTTGGGTG
CACGAGTGGGTTACATCGAACTGGATCTCAACAGCGGTAAGATCCTTGAGAGTTTTCGCCCCGAAGAACG
TTTTCCAATGATGAGCACTTTTAAAGTTCTGCTATGTGGCGCGGTATTATCCCGTATTGACGCCGGGCAA
GAGCAACTCGGTCGCCGCATACACTATTCTCAGAATGACTTGGTTGAGTACTCACCAGTCACAGAAAAGC
ATCTTACGGATGGCATGACAGTAAGAGAATTATGCAGTGCTGCCATAACCATGAGTGATAACACTGCGGC
CAACTTACTTCTGACAACGATCGGAGGACCGAAGGAGCTAACCGCTTTTTTGCACAACATGGGGGATCAT
GTAACTCGCCTTGATCGTTGGGAACCGGAGCTGAATGAAGCCATACCAAACGACGAGCGTGACACCACGA
TGCCTGTAGCAATGGCAACAACGTTGCGCAAACTATTAACTGGCGAACTACTTACTCTAGCTTCCCGGCA
ACAATTAATAGACTGGATGGAGGCGGATAAAGTTGCAGGACCACTTCTGCGCTCGGCCCTTCCGGCTGGC
TGGTTTATTGCTGATAAATCTGGAGCCGGTGAGCGTGGAAGCCGCGGTATCATTGCAGCACTGGGGCCAG
ATGGTAAGCCCTCCCGTATCGTAGTTATCTACACGACGGGGAGTCAGGCAACTATGGATGAACGAAATAG
ACAGATCGCTGAGATAGGTGCCTCACTGATTAAGCATTGGTAACTGTCAGACCAAGTTTACTCATATATA
CTTTAGATTGATTTAAAACTTCATTTTTAATTTAAAAGGATCTAGGTGAAGATCCTTTTTGATAATCTCA
TGACCAAAATCCCTTAACGTGAGTTTTCGTTCCACTGAGCGTCAGACCCCGTAGAAAAGATCAAAGGATC
TTCTTGAGATCCTTTTTTTCTGCGCGTAATCTGCTGCTTGCAAACAAAAAAACCACCGCTACCAGCGGTG
GTTTGTTTGCCGGATCAAGAGCTACCAACTCTTTTTCCGAAGGTAACTGGCTTCAGCAGAGCGCAGATAC
CAAATACTGTTCTTCTAGTGTAGCCGTAGTTAGGCCACCACTTCAAGAACTCTGTAGCACCGCCTACATA
CCTCGCTCTGCTAATCCTGTTACCAGTGGCTGCTGCCAGTGGCGATAAGTCGTGTCTTACCGGGTTGGAC
TCAAGACGATAGTTACCGGATAAGGCGCAGCGGTCGGGCTGAACGGGGGGTTCGTGCACACAGCCCAGCT
TGGAGCGAACGACCTACACCGAACTGAGATACCTACAGCGTGAGCTATGAGAAAGCGCCACGCTTCCCGA
AGGGAGAAAGGCGGACAGGTATCCGGTAAGCGGCAGGGTCGGAACAGGAGAGCGCACGAGGGAGCTTCCA
GGGGGAAACGCCTGGTATCTTTATAGTCCTGTCGGGTTTCGCCACCTCTGACTTGAGCGTCGATTTTTGT
GATGCTCGTCAGGGGGGCGGAGCCTATGGAAAAACGCCAGCAACGCGGCCTTTTTACGGTTCCTGGCCTT
TTGCTGGCCTTTTGCTCACATGT
